>Addgene plasmid #207547 | N-terminal Halo-Ku70 | addgene full sequence | sequence record 432387 | Addgene NGS Result
GGGAAACGCCTGGTATCTTTATAGTCCTGTCGGGTTTCGCCACCTCTGACTTGAGCGTCGATTTTTGTGA
TGCTCGTCAGGGGGGCGGAGCCTATGGAAAAACGCCAGCAACGCGGCCTTTTTACGGTTCCTGGCCTTTT
GCTGGCCTTTTGCTCACATGTTCTTTCCTGCGTTATCCCCTGATTCTGTGGATAACCGTATTACCGCCTT
TGAGTGAGCTGATACCGCTCGCCGCAGCCGAACGACCGAGCGCAGCGAGTCAGTGAGCGAGGAAGCGGAA
GAGCGCCTGATGCGGTATTTTCTCCTTACGCATCTGTGCGGTATTTCACACCGCATAGACCAGCCGCGTA
ACCTGGCAAAATCGGTTACGGTTGAGTAATAAATGGATGCCCTGCGTAAGCGGGTGTGGGCGGACAATAA
AGTCTTAAACTGAACAAAATAGATCTAAACTATGACAATAAAGTCTTAAACTAGACAGAATAGTTGTAAA
CTGAAATCAGTCCAGTTATGCTGTGAAAAAGCATACTGGACTTTTGTTATGGCTAAAGCAAACTCTTCAT
TTTCTGAAGTGCAAATTGCCCGTCGTATTAAAGAGGGGCGTGGCCAAGGGCATGGTAAAGACTATATTCG
CGGCGTTGTGACAATTTACCGAACAACTCCGCGGCCGGGAAGCCGATCTCGGCTTGAACGAATTGTTAGG
TGGCGGTACTTGGGTCGATATCAAAGTGCATCACTTCTTCCCGTATGCCCAACTTTGTATAGAGAGCCAC
TGCGGGATCGTCACCGTAATCTGCTTGCACGTAGATCACATAAGCACCAAGCGCGTTGGCCTCATGCTTG
AGGAGATTGATGAGCGCGGTGGCAATGCCCTGCCTCCGGTGCTCGCCGGAGACTGCGAGATCATAGATAT
AGATCTCACTACGCGGCTGCTCAAACTTGGGCAGAACGTAAGCCGCGAGAGCGCCAACAACCGCTTCTTG
GTCGAAGGCAGCAAGCGCGATGAATGTCTTACTACGGAGCAAGTTCCCGAGGTAATCGGAGTCCGGCTGA
TGTTGGGAGTAGGTGGCTACGTCTCCGAACTCACGACCGAAAAGATCAAGAGCAGCCCGCATGGATTTGA
CTTGGTCAGGGCCGAGCCTACATGTGCGAATGATGCCCATACTTGAGCCACCTAACTTTGTTTTAGGGCG
ACTGCCCTGCTGCGTAACATCGTTGCTGCTGCGTAACATCGTTGCTGCTCCATAACATCAAACATCGACC
CACGGCGTAACGCGCTTGCTGCTTGGATGCCCGAGGCATAGACTGTACAAAAAAACAGTCATAACAAGCC
ATGAAAACCGCCACTGCGCCGTTACCACCGCTGCGTTCGGTCAAGGTTCTGGACCAGTTGCGTGAGCGCA
TACGCTACTTGCATTACAGTTTACGAACCGAACAGGCTTATGTCAACTGGGTTCGTGCCTTCATCCGTTT
CCACGGTGTGCGTCACCCGGCAACCTTGGGCAGCAGCGAAGTCGAGGCATTTCTGTCCTGGCTGGCGAAC
GAGCGCAAGGTTTCGGTCTCCACGCATCGTCAGGCATTGGCGGCCTTGCTGTTCTTCTACGGCAAGGTGC
TGTGCACGGATCTGCCCTTGCTTCAGGAGATCGGTAGACCTCGGCCGTCGCGGCGCTTGCCGGTGGTGCT
GACCCCGGATGAAGTGGTTCGCATCCTCGGTTTTCTGGAAGGCGAGCATCGTTTGTTCGCCCAGGACTCT
AGCTATAGTTCTAGTGGTTGGCTACGTACCCGTAGTGGCTATGGCAGGGCTTGCCGCCCCGACGTTGGCT
GCGAGCCCTGGGCCTTCACCCGAACTTGGGGGTTGGGGTGGGGAAAAGGAAGAAACGCGGGCGTATTGGT
CCCAATGGGGTCTCGGTGGGGTATCGACAGAGTGCCAGCCCTGGGACCGAACCCCGCGTTTATGAACAAA
CGACCCAACACCCGTGCGTTTTATTCTGTCTTTTTATTGCCGTCATAGCGCGGGTTCCTTCCGGTATTGT
CTCCTTCCGTGTTTCAGTTAGCCTCCCCCATCTCCCGGTACCGCATGCTATGCATCAGCTGCTAGCACCA
TGGCTCGAGATCCCGGGTGATCAAGTCTTCGTCGAGTGATTGTAAATAAAATGTAATTTACAGTATAGTA
TTTTAATTAATATACAAATGATTTGATAATAATTCTTATTTAACTATAATATATTGTGTTGGGTTGAATT
AAAGGTCCGTATACTCCGGAATATTAATAGATCATGGAGATAATTAAAATGATAACCATCTCGCAAATAA
ATAAGTATTTTACTGTTTTCGTAACAGTTTTGTAATAAAAAAACCTATAAATATTCCGGATTATTCATAC
CGTCCCACCATCGGGCGCGGATCCCGGTCCGAAGCGCGCGGAATTCAAAGGCCTACGTCGACGAGCTCAC
TAGTCGCGGCCGCTTTCGAATCTAGAGCCTGCAGTCTCGACAAGCTTGTCGAGAAGTACTAGAGGATCAT
AATCAGCCATACCACATTTGTAGAGGTTTTACTTGCTTTAAAAAACCTCCCACACCTCCCCCTGAACCTG
AAACATAAAATGAATGCAATTGTTGTTGTTGGCCGCCGCCGGCCCTGAAACGTGAGGGATAGCTGAGATG
AGGCAGCTACTGGGATGGCCCCCATGCGCATTTACATGCAGTCCGACTGCCGAGCTTTCGAGGCAGCAGG
ATTTACCGTCCACATTCCTCACTACTAACCAAGCTTTTAGAACAGATCTCACAAGAACCTAGAGGTCGGT
ATTTTTTCGATTTAAATTTGCCTGTTACTGACGTTAACGTCTTTCGCCTAGTGAGCAGTAGCCAACATGG
ACTACAAAGACCATGACGGTGATTATAAAGATCATGATATCGATTACAAGGATGACGATGACAAGATAAC
TTCGTATAATGTATGCTATACGAAGTTATCCGGTACCATGGCAGAAATCGGTACTGGCTTTCCATTCGAC
CCCCATTATGTGGAAGTCCTGGGCGAGCGCATGCACTACGTCGATGTTGGTCCGCGCGATGGCACCCCTG
TGCTGTTCCTGCACGGTAACCCGACCTCCTCCTACGTGTGGCGCAACATCATCCCGCATGTTGCACCGAC
CCATCGCTGCATTGCTCCAGACCTGATCGGTATGGGCAAATCCGACAAACCAGACCTGGGTTATTTCTTC
GACGACCACGTCCGCTTCATGGATGCCTTCATCGAAGCCCTGGGTCTGGAAGAGGTCGTCCTGGTCATTC
ACGACTGGGGCTCCGCTCTGGGTTTCCACTGGGCCAAGCGCAATCCAGAGCGCGTCAAAGGTATTGCATT
TATGGAGTTCATCCGCCCTATCCCGACCTGGGACGAATGGCCAGAATTTGCCCGCGAGACCTTCCAGGCC
TTCCGCACCACCGACGTCGGCCGCAAGCTGATCATCGATCAGAACGTTTTTATCGAGGGTACGCTGCCGA
TGGGTGTCGTCCGCCCGCTGACTGAAGTCGAGATGGACCATTACCGCGAGCCGTTCCTGAATCCTGTTGA
CCGCGAGCCACTGTGGCGCTTCCCAAACGAGCTGCCAATCGCCGGTGAGCCAGCGAACATCGTCGCGCTG
GTCGAAGAATACATGGACTGGCTGCACCAGTCCCCTGTCCCGAAGCTGCTGTTCTGGGGCACCCCAGGCG
TTCTGATCCCACCGGCCGAAGCCGCTCGCCTGGCCAAAAGCCTGCCTAACTGCAAGGCTGTGGACATCGG
CCCGGGTCTGAATCTGCTGCAAGAAGACAACCCGGACCTGATCGGCAGCGAGATCGCGCGCTGGCTGTCG
ACGCTCGAGATTTCCGGCGAGCCAACCACTGAGGATCTGTACTTTCAGAGCGATAACGCGATCGCTTCCG
GTACCTCAGGGTGGGAGTCATATTACAAAACCGAGGGCGATGAAGAAGCAGAGGAAGAACAAGAAGAGAA
CCTTGAAGCAAGTGGTAAGTGACTTCAGCATGTAGTGCCATTCGGTGTGTGGAAGAAAGACCTTCCCTGC
CTATCTCTGCTGGATGGACTTTGCTGTTTGATGGCCTGCCCTTCTCCTCCCAGATAATTCTGAAATTCTT
TTCTTCCTTTGAACTTCGCAGAGCTACCCTAGGCTCTTATATGCAGATCTTACTCTAGTGTGCCCTAAGT
TTTTTTTGGACACTGGTAGTTTGACATCTTTTGGTCCCTGATAAATGGCCATGACCATAGGTATTTTTTG
TCATCTTAAGTGGTTCAGGTGAGACCCTTCTCATCCAGGAAAGTAGTGTTACCATTCCAGGACCTCAGTG
TAAAAATGCCCCCACCCTAACTTGTTTATTGCAGCTTATAATGGTTACAAATAAAGCAATAGCATCACAA
ATTTCACAAATAAAGCATTTTTTTCACTGCATTCTAGTTGTGGTTTGTCCAAACTCATCAATGTATCTTA
TCATGTCTGGATCTGATCACTGCTTGAGCCTAGGAGATCCGAACCAGATAAGTGAAATCTAGTTCCAAAC
TATTTTGTCATTTTTAATTTTCGTATTAGCTTACGACGCTACACCCAGTTCCCATCTATTTTGTCACTCT
TCCCTAAATAATCCTTAAAAACTCCATTTCCACCCCTCCCAGTTCCCAACTATTTTGTCCGCCCACAGCG
GGGCATTTTTCTTCCTGTTATGTTTTTAATCAAACATCCTGCCAACTCCATGTGACAAACCGTCATCTTC
GGCTACTTTTTCTCTGTCACAGAATGAAAATTTTTCTGTCATCTCTTCGTTATTAATGTTTGTAATTGAC
TGAATATCAACGCTTATTTGCAGCCTGAATGGCGAATGGG
[124 nt withheld, positions 4871-4994]
C
[91 nt withheld, positions 4996-5086]
A
[49 nt withheld, positions 5088-5136]
CCTTTGACGTTGGAGTCCACGTTCTT
[37 nt withheld, positions 5163-5199]
ACCCTATCTCGGTCTATTCTTTTGATTTATAAGGGATTTTGCCGATTTCGGCCTATTGGTTAAAAAATGA
GCTGATTTAACAAAAATTTAACGCGAATTTTAACAAAATATTAACGCTTACAATTTAGGTGGCACTTTTC
GGGGAAATGTGCGCGGAACCCCTATTTGTTTATTTTTCTAAATACATTCAAATATGTATCCGCTCATGAG
ACAATAACCCTGATAAATGCTTCAATAATATTGAAAAAGGAAGAGTATGAGTATTCAACATTTCCGTGTC
GCCCTTATTCCCTTTTTTGCGGCATTTTGCCTTCCTGTTTTTGCTCACCCAGAAACGCTGGTGAAAGTAA
AAGATGCTGAAGATCAGTTGGGTGCACGAGTGGGTTACATCGAACTGGATCTCAACAGCGGTAAGATCCT
TGAGAGTTTTCGCCCCGAAGAACGTTTTCCAATGATGAGCACTTTTAAAGTTCTGCTATGTGGCGCGGTA
TTATCCCGTATTGACGCCGGGCAAGAGCAACTCGGTCGCCGCATACACTATTCTCAGAATGACTTGGTTG
AGTACTCACCAGTCACAGAAAAGCATCTTACGGATGGCATGACAGTAAGAGAATTATGCAGTGCTGCCAT
AACCATGAGTGATAACACTGCGGCCAACTTACTTCTGACAACGATCGGAGGACCGAAGGAGCTAACCGCT
TTTTTGCACAACATGGGGGATCATGTAACTCGCCTTGATCGTTGGGAACCGGAGCTGAATGAAGCCATAC
CAAACGACGAGCGTGACACCACGATGCCTGTAGCAATGGCAACAACGTTGCGCAAACTATTAACTGGCGA
ACTACTTACTCTAGCTTCCCGGCAACAATTAATAGACTGGATGGAGGCGGATAAAGTTGCAGGACCACTT
CTGCGCTCGGCCCTTCCGGCTGGCTGGTTTATTGCTGATAAATCTGGAGCCGGTGAGCGTGGGTCTCGCG
GTATCATTGCAGCACTGGGGCCAGATGGTAAGCCCTCCCGTATCGTAGTTATCTACACGACGGGGAGTCA
GGCAACTATGGATGAACGAAATAGACAGATCGCTGAGATAGGTGCCTCACTGATTAAGCATTGGTAACTG
TCAGACCAAGTTTACTCATATATACTTTAGATTGATTTAAAACTTCATTTTTAATTTAAAAGGATCTAGG
TGAAGATCCTTTTTGATAATCTCATGACCAAAATCCCTTAACGTGAGTTTTCGTTCCACTGAGCGTCAGA
CCCCGTAGAAAAGATCAAAGGATCTTCTTGAGATCCTTTTTTTCTGCGCGTAATCTGCTGCTTGCAAACA
AAAAAACCACCGCTACCAGCGGTGGTTTGTTTGCCGGATCAAGAGCTACCAACTCTTTTTCCGAAGGTAA
CTGGCTTCAGCAGAGCGCAGATACCAAATACTGTTCTTCTAGTGTAGCCGTAGTTAGGCCACCACTTCAA
GAACTCTGTAGCACCGCCTACATACCTCGCTCTGCTAATCCTGTTACCAGTGGCTGCTGCCAGTGGCGAT
AAGTCGTGTCTTACCGGGTTGGACTCAAGACGATAGTTACCGGATAAGGCGCAGCGGTCGGGCTGAACGG
GGGGTTCGTGCACACAGCCCAGCTTGGAGCGAACGACCTACACCGAACTGAGATACCTACAGCGTGAGCT
ATGAGAAAGCGCCACGCTTCCCGAAGGGAGAAAGGCGGACAGGTATCCGGTAAGCGGCAGGGTCGGAACA
GGAGAGCGCACGAGGGAGCTTCCAGG
Features (pLannotate 1.2.2; 21 found; start..end, strand, type, name):
    286..337     -  misc_feature   bom (fragment): basis of mobility region from pBR322
    405..629     -  mobile_element Tn7R: mini-Tn7 element (right end of the Tn7 transposon) Tn7
    696..1229    -  CDS            GmR: gentamycin acetyltransferase; aacC1; confers resistance to gentamycin
   1418..1446    -  promoter       Pc promoter: intI1 (promoter lies within the coding sequence); class 1 integron promoter
   1424..1783    -  CDS            YPR2_ECOLX (fragment): Protein predicted: Swiss-Prot protein existence level 4. From Escherichia coli.
   1954..2002    -  polyA_signal   HSV TK poly(A) signal: herpes simplex virus thymidine kinase polyadenylation signal (Cole and Stacy, 1985)
   2138..2247    -  promoter       p10 promoter: baculovirus promoter for expression in insect cells
   2271..2362    +  promoter       polyhedrin promoter: polh from Autographa californica; promoter for the baculovirus polyhedrin gene
   2515..2598    +  CDS            large T antigen (fragment): large T antigen from SV40 (simian virus 40)
   2870..2935    +  CDS            3xFLAG: three tandem FLAG® epitope tags, followed by an enterokinase cleavage site
   2936..2969    -  protein_bind   loxP: Cre-mediated recombination occurs in the 8-bp core sequence (GCATACAT). Cre recombinase
   2978..3868    +  CDS            HaloTag®: modified bacterial dehalogenase that forms covalent bonds with chloroalkane derivatives
   3881..3901    +  CDS            TEV site: tobacco etch virus (TEV) protease recognition and cleavage site
   3926..4006    +  CDS            XRCC6 (fragment): XRCC6_HUMAN - Also known as G22P1. Experimental evidence at protein level: Swiss-Prot protein existence level 1. Single-stranded DNA-dependent ATP-dependent helicase. Has a role in chromosome translocation. The DNA helicase II complex binds preferentially to fork-like ends of double-stranded DNA in a cell cycle-dependent manner. It works in the 3'-5' direction. Binding to DNA may be mediated by XRCC6. Involved in DNA non-homologous end joining (NHEJ) required for double-strand break repair and V(D)J recombination. The XRCC5/6 dimer acts as regulatory subunit of the DNA-dependent protein kinase
   4359..4493    +  polyA_signal   SV40 poly(A) signal: SV40 polyadenylation signal
   4522..4687    -  mobile_element Tn7L: mini-Tn7 element (left end of the Tn7 transposon) Tn7
   4850..4866    +  CDS            lacZα (fragment): LacZα fragment of β-galactosidase; lacZ fragment
   4871..5325    +  rep_origin     f1 ori (sequence partly withheld): f1 bacteriophage origin of replication; arrow indicates direction of (+) strand synthesis
   5351..5455    +  promoter       AmpR promoter: bla
   5456..6316    +  CDS            AmpR: β-lactamase; bla; confers resistance to ampicillin, carbenicillin, and related antibiotics
   6487..100     +  rep_origin     ori (across the origin): high-copy-number ColE1/pMB1/pBR322/pUC origin of replication
