[The description below was written by a language model from this plasmid's Addgene catalogue record and pLannotate feature annotations shown in this document.]
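Description:
N-terminal Halo-Ku70 is a homologous recombination donor plasmid designed to insert a HaloTag at the N terminus of the endogenous human Ku70 (XRCC6) locus, so that the tagged protein is expressed from its native chromosomal context. The catalogue lists the insert as a roughly 3 kb HaloTag cassette flanked by human Ku70 locus sequences, assembled by Gibson cloning. In the annotated sequence the payload reads as a 3xFLAG epitope, a single loxP site, the HaloTag coding sequence (a modified dehalogenase that covalently binds chloroalkane ligands, including fluorescent dyes), a TEV protease cleavage site, and then a fragment of XRCC6 coding sequence. That fragment presumably lies within the downstream homology arm, so the tag is joined in frame to Ku70. The unannotated stretches on either side are consistent with genomic homology arms. A short SV40 large T antigen fragment upstream of the FLAG tag is also detected, and its role is not stated. The record does not explain the lone loxP site, and no selection cassette is annotated next to it.

The catalogue and the sequence disagree on the backbone. The entry names pX330 (8.5 kb) as the vector, yet the 6,975 nt sequenced record shows no Cas9 or guide RNA elements. It instead carries features typical of a dual-promoter baculovirus transfer vector: Tn7L and Tn7R transposon ends, a gentamicin resistance gene, polyhedrin and p10 promoters, and HSV TK and SV40 polyadenylation signals. These insect-cell elements are probably irrelevant to its use as a repair template. The plasmid is propagated in E. coli through a high-copy ColE1/pUC-type origin with ampicillin selection, and it also has an f1 origin. As a donor it would be co-delivered with a separately supplied nuclease targeting the Ku70 start region. The associated work used such tagged lines for live-cell single-molecule imaging of non-homologous end joining.
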