Addgene plasmid #207547: N-terminal Halo-Ku70
Purpose: Homologous recombination donor to insert halo tag at the N terminal of the endogenous Ku70 locus.
Depositing lab: Jens Schmidt. Depositing organization: Michigan State University. Publication: Single-molecule imaging reveals the kinetics of non-homologous end-joining in living cells. Mikhova M, Goff NJ, Janovic T, Heyza JR, Meek K, Schmidt JC. Nat Commun. 2024 Nov 23;15(1):10159. doi: 10.1038/s41467-024-54545-y. PubMed 39578493.
Backbone
  Vector backbone: pX330 Addgene #42230
  Backbone size w/o insert (bp): 8484
  Vector type: Mammalian Expression
Growth in bacteria
  Bacterial resistance: Ampicillin, 100 μg/mL
  Growth temperature: 37°C
  Growth strain: DH5alpha
  Copy number: High Copy
Gene/Insert
  Gene/Insert name: HaloTag with flanked by human Ku70 locus sequences
  Species: H. sapiens (human), Synthetic
  Insert size (bp): 2972
  Tag / fusion protein: HaloTag (N terminal on insert)
  Cloning method: Gibson Cloning
  Sequencing primers: 5′ actcgagaccacgctccttc; 3′ cgtggaggctatagtgaggg
Terms and licenses: Academic/Nonprofit Terms; Industry Terms: Not Available to Industry
How to cite: N-terminal Halo-Ku70 was a gift from Jens Schmidt (Addgene plasmid # 207547 ; http://n2t.net/addgene:207547 ; RRID:Addgene_207547)
